Addgene plasmid #29105: pEMS1208
Purpose: Expression of the reporter gene under the control of the MiniPromoter in this plasmid has not been tested
Depositing lab: Elizabeth Simpson. Depositing organization: University of British Columbia. Publication: A regulatory toolbox of MiniPromoters to drive selective expression in the brain. Portales-Casamar E, Swanson DJ, Liu L, de Leeuw CN, Banks KG, Ho Sui SJ, Fulton DL, Ali J, Amirabbasi M, Arenillas DJ, Babyak N, Black SF, Bonaguro RJ, Brauer E, Candido TR, Castellarin M, Chen J, Chen Y, Cheng JC, Chopra V, Docking TR, Dreolini L, D'Souza CA, Flynn EK, Glenn R, Hatakka K, Hearty TG, Imanian B, Jiang S, Khorasan-zadeh S, Komljenovic I, Laprise S, Liao NY, Lim JS, Lithwick S, Liu F, Liu J, Lu M, McConechy M, McLeod AJ, Milisavljevic M, Mis J, O'Connor K, Palma B, Palmquist DL, Schmouth JF, Swanson MI, Tam B, Ticoll A, Turner JL, Varhol R, Vermeulen J, Watkins RF, Wilson G, Wong BK, Wong SH, Wong TY, Yang GS, Ypsilanti AR, Jones SJ, Holt RA, Goldowitz D, Wasserman WW, Simpson EM. Proc Natl Acad Sci U S A. 2010 Sep 21. 107(38):16589-94. 10.1073/pnas.1009158107 PubMed 20807748.
Backbone
  Vector backbone: pEMS1307
  Backbone size w/o insert (bp): 16482
  Vector type: Pleiades Promoter Project [sic, Pleaides Plieades]
Growth in bacteria
  Bacterial resistance: Ampicillin, 100 μg/mL
  Growth temperature: 37°C
  Growth strain: DH5alpha
  Growth instructions: DH10B
  Copy number: High Copy
Gene/Insert
  Gene/Insert name: Ple236 (alt names: TRH; thyrotropin releasing hormone)
  Species: H. sapiens (human)
  Insert size (bp): 3409
  Entrez Gene: TRH (a.k.a. Pro-TRH, TRF)
  Tag / fusion protein: EGFP-NLS (C terminal on backbone)
  Cloning method: Restriction Enzyme; 5′ cloning site FseI (unknown if destroyed); 3′ cloning site AscI (unknown if destroyed)
  Sequencing primers: 5′ Unknown
Terms and licenses: Academic/Nonprofit Terms; Industry Terms: Not Available to Industry
How to cite: pEMS1208 was a gift from Elizabeth Simpson (Addgene plasmid # 29105 ; http://n2t.net/addgene:29105 ; RRID:Addgene_29105)
