[The description below was written by a language model from this plasmid's Addgene catalogue record.]
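Description:
pEMS1208 is a plasmid from the Pleiades Promoter Project, a collection of human-derived MiniPromoters designed to drive selective gene expression in defined regions or cell types of the brain. It is built on the large pEMS1307 backbone (about 16.5 kb without insert) and is propagated in E. coli as a high-copy plasmid under ampicillin selection. The record does not list the origin of replication or the other backbone elements that account for its size, and no feature table is available to detail them.

The insert is Ple236, a 3.4 kb MiniPromoter assembled from regulatory sequence of the human TRH (thyrotropin releasing hormone) gene and cloned between FseI and AscI sites. Although the catalogue lists it under the gene name, the insert is a promoter element rather than a TRH coding sequence. It sits upstream of a reporter supplied by the backbone, EGFP fused to a nuclear localization signal. Activity of the MiniPromoter would therefore be read out as green fluorescence concentrated in the nuclei of expressing cells, which makes individual positive cells easier to identify and count in dense tissue such as brain.

The intended use is to test whether this compact set of TRH regulatory sequences can reproduce a restricted, TRH-like expression pattern, and potentially to serve as a tool for directing transgenes to those cells. However, the depositor states explicitly that reporter expression under the control of this MiniPromoter has not been tested, so its activity and specificity remain unvalidated. The record also does not state the delivery route or host system for the reporter assay.
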