>Addgene plasmid #29105 | pEMS1208 | addgene partial sequence | sequence record 37871 | EGFP-N 5'-CGTCGCCGTCCAGCTCGACCAG-3'
TGGTGGCGGAAGTTCCTATACCTTTTGAAGAATAGGAACTTCGGAATAGGAACTTCGGCGCGCCGAGTGG
GCTCCACAGGATGGGTCCGGGATCCGGGGACTCGGGATCCGCAGTCGGCAGGTCAGGAGTCTGCAGCGCT
GAGGACCCCGGGCGCCTGCCGAGCCCTCTTCAGATGGGCCGCCGCTTATATCTGCGCCAGGCGGCGGCTC
GAGTGAGGTCAGCGGGGAGGGGTCGCGGCCGCCGGGAAGGGGCGCTGACGGCAGCCGGCCCCGCGGGACC
CCGCCCGCCTGCTCCTCCGGAAATCTGGGGCGGGGACGGTGGGGACCGGAGCCGGGGCGCGGAGGCACTG
GCCGCAGGATGGGGCGCCGGCGCGGGGTCGTTTCTGCACCACCTCTGGAGATCTGTTGACGAGAACACGC
GTGTAGGGGGCAAAGGGAGGGACAGAGAGATTGAGAGAAGCGCACGATTAAACACAGGCGCACGAGAGAG
CTAGAGGGCGAGACAAAGACCGAGATCCACACGGAGACGACGGAGAAACACAGGGCAGACACACACGAAA
GGGACACGGCCGCAGAACCAATGTAGAACGCAGACGGGCGAGAGTAGAGCAAGAGAGAGAGAGAGAGAAA
