>Addgene plasmid #29105 | pEMS1208 | addgene partial sequence | sequence record 39273 | pEMS1307-Fwd 5'-ccgcacgtctaagaaaccat-3'
AAATAGGCGTATCACGAGGCCCTTTCGTCTTCAAGAATTAATTCCGATCATATTCAATAACCCTTAATGA
ATTCGAGCTCCTAGGCCGGCCGCAGTCCTCCATGACTATTTCACAGATGGGAAAACTGAGGACAAGCAAT
GAATTTCTCAAGTAATAAATGACAGGCAATATGGTGGTGGTTAAGTGAAAGACTTTGGACTCAGACAGAC
TTGGGGGCTTGAATCCCAGCTGAGTGACCTTGGGCCAGTACCTCTGCCTCTCTGGGACTCAGTTTCCTTG
TGTATAAAATGGGTCATGATCGTACCTATGGTTGAACATTCCGTGATGCTCTCTAAATGTTCATTCTGTA
TTAGCTCCTGTGTCATACCGATGTTATTGTGAAGCATGGGCACATATGTGGCCATTCTGGAGGGAAGGGG
ACATTTTCAGCTCCCAGGACACCCTGGCCTGAGAGGTTTTGGCTCCAGGTCCCTCACCCTGGCTCTAGTC
CTGCTGTGCTGTCTCCCATCTCAGCAGAGGCCCCTGTCTGGCCCAGGCTGTGGTCCTCCCAGGAAATCGA
TATCCTGAGGCTGACACCCACCTCCCCAGCACCTTTGAGCTGCTTAATTGTATGGATGTGGTGCTGCTGC
CATGGCCTCGTTTTCATCAGAGCTGTGTGGGCCACAGCCGTGCTTGGTTGAGAGGTACATTCATTATAGA
GTCAGCTTTTATTGGGACTTCTAGAGGGCCTGGGGATGAGGAGTGAAGCAAGCAGGCACGCTTCCTCCCC
AGGGTGCAGCCAGGCGTCTAGTCCAGGCTGCTGATAATAACAGCCAACATTCACTTAGG
